Addgene plasmid #156567: pD649-HAsp-NCR2-Fc(DAPA)-AviTag-6xHis
Purpose: Mammalian expression of cell-surface protein extracellular domain fused to Fc(DAPA)-Avi-6xHis. Protein is secreted from cells.
Depositing lab: Chris Garcia. Depositing organization: Stanford University. Publication: A Human IgSF Cell-Surface Interactome Reveals a Complex Network of Protein-Protein Interactions. Wojtowicz WM, Vielmetter J, Fernandes RA, Siepe DH, Eastman CL, Chisholm GB, Cox S, Klock H, Anderson PW, Rue SM, Miller JJ, Glaser SM, Bragstad ML, Vance J, Lam AW, Lesley SA, Zinn K, Garcia KC. Cell. 2020 Aug 20;182(4):1027-1043.e17. doi: 10.1016/j.cell.2020.07.025. PubMed 32822567.
Backbone
  Vector backbone: pD649
  Backbone size w/o insert (bp): 6106
  Vector type: Mammalian Expression
Growth in bacteria
  Bacterial resistance: Ampicillin, 100 μg/mL
  Growth temperature: 37°C
  Growth strain: DH5alpha
  Copy number: High Copy
Gene/Insert
  Gene/Insert name: NCR2 (alt name: NCTR2)
  Species: H. sapiens (human)
  Insert size (bp): 513
  Mutation: Fc region of human IgG contains D265A and P329A mutations (DAPA)
  Entrez Gene: NCR2 (a.k.a. LY95, CD336, NKP44, NK-p44, dJ149M18.1)
  Promoter: CMV/SP6
  Tag / fusion protein: Fc(DAPA)-AviTag-6xHis (C terminal on backbone)
  Cloning method: Restriction Enzyme; 5′ cloning site GCGGCCGC (not destroyed); 3′ cloning site GGCGCGCC (not destroyed)
  Sequencing primers: 5′ ATTTAGGTGACACTATAG; 3′ CACGTACCAGTTGAACTTCACC
Resource information
  A portion of this plasmid was derived from a plasmid made by: synthesis by ThermoFisher
Terms and licenses: Academic/Nonprofit Terms; Industry Terms: Not Available to Industry
Depositor comments: Some plasmids in this collection may have an IS4-like element ISVsa5 family transposase upstream of the CMV promoter.
How to cite: pD649-HAsp-NCR2-Fc(DAPA)-AviTag-6xHis was a gift from Chris Garcia (Addgene plasmid # 156567 ; http://n2t.net/addgene:156567 ; RRID:Addgene_156567)
