[The description below was written by a language model from this plasmid's Addgene catalogue record and pLannotate feature annotations shown in this document.]
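Description:
pD649-HAsp-NCR2-Fc(DAPA)-AviTag-6xHis is a mammalian expression plasmid built on the pD649 backbone for secreted production of the extracellular domain of human NCR2 (NKp44/CD336), an activating receptor of natural killer cells. It is propagated in E. coli through a high-copy ColE1/pUC-type origin with ampicillin selection (AmpR, β-lactamase). The sequenced record is about 6.6 kb, consistent with the stated backbone plus a roughly 0.5 kb insert.

Expression is driven by the CMV immediate-early enhancer and promoter, followed by a fragment of CMV intron A. An SP6 promoter lies just upstream of the coding region and could support in vitro transcription. The open reading frame begins with a leader peptide: the plasmid name indicates an "HAsp" signal sequence, while the automated annotation flags a short partial match to an immunoglobulin heavy-chain signal sequence there. This leader directs the product into the secretory pathway. The NCR2 ectodomain sits between retained NotI and AscI sites, so ectodomains can be exchanged across the collection. It is fused at its C terminus to a human IgG1 Fc carrying the D265A and P329A (DAPA) substitutions, generally used to reduce Fc effector binding. An AviTag for site-specific biotinylation and a 6xHis tag for metal-affinity purification follow, although these two small tags are not individually annotated in the feature table. A bGH polyadenylation signal terminates the transcript.

A separate SV40/EM7 promoter cassette drives sequences annotated as fragments of puromycin resistance and ble genes, ending in an SV40 poly(A) signal. The record does not describe this as a functional mammalian selection marker. The depositor notes that some plasmids in the series may carry an IS4-like transposase upstream of the CMV promoter. The construct belongs to a set used to produce dimeric, taggable ectodomain proteins for screening cell-surface protein–protein interactions among human IgSF members.
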