Features (pLannotate 1.2.2; 21 found; start..end, strand, type, name):
    159..206     -  promoter       EM7 promoter: synthetic bacterial promoter&nbsp
    254..583     -  promoter       SV40 promoter: SV40 enhancer and early promoter
    597..705     -  rep_origin     f1 ori (fragment): f1 bacteriophage origin of replication; arrow indicates direction of (+) strand synthesis
    706..817     -  polyA_signal   bGH poly(A) signal: bovine growth hormone polyadenylation signal
   1032..1709    -  CDS            IGHG1 (fragment): IGHG1_HUMAN - Experimental evidence at protein level: Swiss-Prot protein existence level 1. Constant region of immunoglobulin heavy chains. Immunoglobulins, also known as antibodies, are membrane-bound or secreted glycoproteins produced by B lymphocytes. In the recognition phase of humoral immunity, the membrane-bound immunoglobulins serve as receptors which, upon binding of a specific antigen, trigger the clonal expansion and differentiation of B lymphocytes into immunoglobulins- secreting plasma cells. Secreted immunoglobulins mediate the effector phase of humoral immunity, which results in
   1716..2258    -  CDS            NCR2 (fragment): NCTR2_HUMAN - Also known as LY95. Experimental evidence at protein level: Swiss-Prot protein existence level 1. Cytotoxicity-activating receptor that may contribute to the increased efficiency of activated natural killer (NK) cells to mediate tumor cell lysis. From Homo sapiens (Human).
   2346..2383    -  CDS            IgH signal sequence (fragment): signal sequence from the mouse immunoglobulin heavy chain variable region
   2387..2405    -  promoter       SP6 promoter: promoter for bacteriophage SP6 RNA polymerase
   2457..2500    -  intron         CMV intron (fragment): modified intron A from human cytomegalovirus
   2636..2839    -  promoter       CMV promoter: human cytomegalovirus (CMV) immediate early promoter
   2840..3143    -  enhancer       CMV enhancer: human cytomegalovirus immediate early enhancer
   3386..3402    -  protein_bind   lac operator: The lac repressor binds to the lac operator to inhibit transcription in E. coli. This inhibition can be relieved by adding lactose or isopropyl-β-D-thiogalactopyranoside (IPTG). lac repressor encoded by lacI
   3858..3877    +  CDS            lacZα (fragment): LacZα fragment of β-galactosidase; lacZ fragment
   3902..3919    -  terminator     rrnB T2 terminator (fragment): transcription terminator T2 from the E. coli rrnB gene
   4144..4732    -  rep_origin     ori: high-copy-number ColE1/pMB1/pBR322/pUC origin of replication
   4843..4867    +  CDS            KanR (fragment): aminoglycoside phosphotransferase; aph(3')-Ia; confers resistance to kanamycin
   4897..4993    +  promoter       AmpR promoter (fragment): bla
   4996..5856    +  CDS            AmpR: β-lactamase; bla; confers resistance to ampicillin, carbenicillin, and related antibiotics
   5909..6030    -  polyA_signal   SV40 poly(A) signal: SV40 polyadenylation signal
   6025..6150    -  CDS            ble (fragment): BLE_KLEPN - Experimental evidence at protein level: Swiss-Prot protein existence level 1. Binding protein with a strong affinity to the bleomycin family of antibiotics. Binds to CL990; an antimitotic-antibiotic compound. From Klebsiella pneumoniae.
   6160..140     -  CDS            PuroR (fragment) (across the origin): puromycin N-acetyltransferase; pac from Streptomyces; confers resistance to puromycin
>Addgene plasmid #156567 | pD649-HAsp-NCR2-Fc(DAPA)-AviTag-6xHis | addgene full sequence | sequence record 368738 | Addgene NGS Result
GTGACCCGCTCGATGTGGCGGTCCGGATCGACGGTGTGGCGCGTGGCGGGGTAGTCGGCGAACGCGGCGG
CGAGGGTGCGTACGGCCCTGGGGACGTCGTCGCGGGTGGCGAGGCGCACCGTGGGCTTGTACTCGGTCAT
GGTTTAGTTCCTCACCTTGTCGTATTATACTATGCCGATATACTATGCCGATGATTAATTGTCAACACGT
GCTGATCAGATCCGAAAATGGATATACAAGCTCCCGGGAGCTTTTTGCAAAAGCCTAGGCCTCCAAAAAA
GCCTCCTCACTACTTCTGGAATAGCTCAGAGGCAGAGGCGGCCTCGGCCTCTGCATAAATAAAAAAAATT
AGTCAGCCATGGGGCGGAGAATGGGCGGAACTGGGCGGAGTTAGGGGCGGGATGGGCGGAGTTAGGGGCG
GGACTATGGTTGCTGACTAATTGAGATGCATGCTTTGCATACTTCTGCCTGCTGGGGAGCCTGGGGACTT
TCCACACCTGGTTGCTGACTAATTGAGATGCATGCTTTGCATACTTCTGCCTGCTGGGGAGCCTGGGGAC
TTTCCACACCCTAACTGACACACATTCCACAGAATTAATTCGCGTTAAATTTTTGTTAAATCAGCTCATT
TTTTAACCAATAGGCCGAAATCGGCAAAATCCCTTATAAATCAAAAGAATAGACCGAGATAGGGTTGAGT
GTTGTGATGCAATTTCCTCATTTTATTAGGAAAGGACAGTGGGAGTGGCACCTTCCAGGGTCAAGGAAGG
CACGGGGGAGGGGCAAACAACAGATGGCTGGCAACTAGAAGGCACAGTCGAGGCTGATTTTCTCTATCTA
TTTATTTTACTACTCAAGACTATCTTGCAAAGTAGAAGAACCCTGTCTGCAGTATGACGACCGTGTATAC
CCGATTGGCTTACCGGGTAACGCGTTGTGCCAGTGACTACAGGCCGGCCTTAGTGGTGATGGTGGTGGTG
TTCATGCCACTCAATCTTCTGAGCCTCGAAAATATCATTAAGACCGCTGCCGCCGGGGCTCAGGCTCAGG
GACTTCTGGGTGTAGTGGTTGTGCAGGGCCTCGTGCATCACGCTGCAGCTGAACACGTTGCCCTGCTGCC
ACCTGGACTTGTCCACGGTCAGCTTGCTGTACAGGAAGAAGCTGCCGTCGCTGTCCAGCACTGGGGGGGT
GGTCTTGTAGTTGTTCTCGGGCTGGCCGTTGCTCTCCCACTCCACGGCGATATCGCTGGGGTAGAAGCCC
TTCACCAGACAGGTCAGGGACACCTGGTTCTTGGTCATCTCCTCCCGGCTGGGGGGCAGGGTGTACACCT
GGGGCTCCCGTGGCTGGCCCTTGGCCTTGCTGATTGTCTTTTCGATTGGGGCAGCCAGGGCCTTGTTGGA
GACTTTGCACTTGTATTCTTTGCCGTTCAGCCAGTCCTGGTGCAGCACGGTCAGCACGGACACCACCCTG
TAGGTGCTGTTGTACTGCTCCTCTCTGGGCTTGGTCTTGGCGTTGTGCACCTCCACGCCGTCCACGTACC
AGTTGAACTTCACCTCTGGGTCCTCGTGGGACACGGCCACCACCACGCAGGTCACCTCGGGGGTCCTGCT
GATCATCAGGGTGTCCTTGGGCTTGGGGGGGAACAGGAACACGGAAGGCCCTCCCAGCAGTTCTGGAGCT
GGGCAGGGGGGGCAGGTGTGGGTCTTGTCGCCGCCCGGCGCGCCAGCGATAGGAGCGGCAGGTCCAGGTC
TAAGTGTGCTGTTCTGAGGCTGGCTAGGCACAGGGATTGTAGAAGGAGACTCAGGGGCCTGTCTGGCACC
AGCTGTTGGAGGCACACAGCTCTGTGTCTGGGTCTGAGAGGACACCAGATCTCTAGGTGTCCAGCTTGTC
TGTGTGCTGGCAGAGGCAGGAGACACCACCAGGTAGAACCGCACGCTCTTGGACACGCTGTTGTCGCTGG
GTCTGTAGATCCGGCACCAGTAGTGGCCGCTATCCTCTTCTCTCAGGTCGGTCATGGTCACGGTAAAGAA
GCCGGCGTCGGGATCATCCCAGATGGTGAATCTGCTGGTCCAGGCCATGGTTCTGGGCTTGCTGCTGGTG
ACCAGTCTGATACAGACGAGAGCGCTGGCCTCTTTACACCAGCCTTTCTTCTCGTACAGGCTGCCGGTAG
GAGGATACTGGCATCTGACGGTCAGTGTCTGTCCGGCCACAGACTGCAGAACCTGAGCTTTAGACTGGGC
GGCCGCAGCGAACACCAGGCAGAAGATGTAGCTCAGGGCAATGATGGTCTTCATGGTGGCGCTAGCAGGC
GCGTTTTCGATAGAACCGAGGTGCAGTTGGACCTGGGAGTGGACACCTGTGGAGAGAAAGGCAAAGTGGA
TGTTATTCTATAGTGTCACCTAAATCGTATGTGTATGATACATAAGGTTATGTATTAATTGTAGCCGCGT
TCTAACGAAGCCAAGGGGGTGGGCCTATAGACTCTATAGGCGGTACTTACGTCACTCTTGGCACGGGGAA
TCCGCGTTCCAATGCACCGTTCCCGGCCGCGGAGGCTGGATCGGTCCCGGTGTCTTCTATGGAGGTCAAA
ACAGCGTGGATGGCGTCTCCAGGCGATCTGACGGTTCACTAAACGAGCTCTGCTTATATAGACCTCCCAC
CGTACACGCCTACCGCCCATTTGCGTCAATGGGGCGGAGTTGTTACGACATTTTGGAAAGTCCCGTTGAT
TTTGGTGCCAAAACAAACTCCCATTGACGTCAATGGGGTGGAGACTTGGAAATCCCCGTGAGTCAAACCG
CTATCCACGCCCATTGATGTACTGCCAAAACCGCATCACCATGGTAATAGCGATGACTAATACGTAGATG
TACTGCCAAGTAGGAAAGTCCCATAAGGTCATGTACTGGGCATAATGCCAGGCGGGCCATTTACCGTCAT
TGACGTCAATAGGGGGCGTACTTGGCATATGATACACTTGATGTACTGCCAAGTGGGCAGTTTACCGTAA
ATACTCCACCCATTGACGTCAATGGAAAGTCCCTATTGGCGTTACTATGGGAACATACGTCATTATTGAC
GTCAATGGGCGGGGGTCGTTGGGCGGTCAGCCAGGCGGGCCATTTACCGTAAGTTATGTAACGCGGAACT
CCATATATGGGCTATGAACTAATGACCCCGTAATTGATTACTATTAATAACTAGTCAATAATCAATGCCA
ACATGGCGGTCATATTGGACATGAGCCAATATAAATGTACATATTATGATATAGATACAACGTATGCAAT
GGCCAATAGCCAATATTGATTTATGCTATATAACCAATGAATAATATGGCTAATGGCCAATATTGAGTCA
ACGCCACTGTGCATGAAGCTCGTAATTGTTATCCGCTCACAATTAAGGGCGACACAAAATTTATTCTAAA
TGATAATAAATACTGATAACATCTTATAGTTTGTATTATATTTTGTATTATCGTTGACATGTATAATTTT
GATATCAAAAACTGATTTTCCCTTTATTATTTTCGAGATTTATTTTCTTAATTCTCTTTAACAAACTAGA
AATATTGTATATACAAAAAATCATAAATAATAGATGAATAGTTTAATTATAGGTGTTCATCAATCGAAAA
AGCAACGTATCTTATTTAAAGTGCGTTGCTTTTTTCTCATTTATAAGGTTAAATAATTCTCATATATCAA
GCAAAGTGACAGGCGCCCTTAAATATTCTGACAAATGCTCTTTCCCTAAACTCCCCCCATAAAAAAACCC
GCCGAAGCGGGTTTTTACGTTATTTGCGGATTAACGATTACTCGTTATCAGAACCGCCCAGGGGGCCCGA
GCTTAAGACTGGCCGTCGTTTTACAACACAGAAAGAGTTTGTAGAAACGCAAAAAGGCCATCCGTCAGGG
GCCTTCTGCTTAGTTTGATGCCTGGCAGTTCCCTACTCTCGCCTTCCGCTTCCTCGCTCACTGACTCGCT
GCGCTCGGTCGTTCGGCTGCGGCGAGCGGTATCAGCTCACTCAAAGGCGGTAATACGGTTATCCACAGAA
TCAGGGGATAACGCAGGAAAGAACATGTGAGCAAAAGGCCAGCAAAAGGCCAGGAACCGTAAAAAGGCCG
CGTTGCTGGCGTTTTTCCATAGGCTCCGCCCCCCTGACGAGCATCACAAAAATCGACGCTCAAGTCAGAG
GTGGCGAAACCCGACAGGACTATAAAGATACCAGGCGTTTCCCCCTGGAAGCTCCCTCGTGCGCTCTCCT
GTTCCGACCCTGCCGCTTACCGGATACCTGTCCGCCTTTCTCCCTTCGGGAAGCGTGGCGCTTTCTCATA
GCTCACGCTGTAGGTATCTCAGTTCGGTGTAGGTCGTTCGCTCCAAGCTGGGCTGTGTGCACGAACCCCC
CGTTCAGCCCGACCGCTGCGCCTTATCCGGTAACTATCGTCTTGAGTCCAACCCGGTAAGACACGACTTA
TCGCCACTGGCAGCAGCCACTGGTAACAGGATTAGCAGAGCGAGGTATGTAGGCGGTGCTACAGAGTTCT
TGAAGTGGTGGGCTAACTACGGCTACACTAGAAGAACAGTATTTGGTATCTGCGCTCTGCTGAAGCCAGT
TACCTTCGGAAAAAGAGTTGGTAGCTCTTGATCCGGCAAACAAACCACCGCTGGTAGCGGTGGTTTTTTT
GTTTGCAAGCAGCAGATTACGCGCAGAAAAAAAGGATCTCAAGAAGATCCTTTGATCTTTTCTACGGGGT
CTGACGCTCAGTGGAACGACGCGCGCGTAACTCACGTTAAGGGATTTTGGTCATGAGCAAGGGGTGTTAT
GAGCCATATTCAGGTATAAATGGGCTCGCGATAATGTTCAGAATTGGTTAATTGGTTGTAACACTGACCC
CTATTTGTTTATTTTTCTAAATACATTCAAATATGTATCCGCTCATGAGACAATAACCCTGATAAATGCT
TCAATAATATTGAAAAAGGAAGAATATGAGTATTCAACATTTCCGTGTCGCCCTTATTCCCTTTTTTGCG
GCATTTTGCCTTCCTGTTTTTGCTCACCCAGAAACGCTGGTGAAAGTAAAAGATGCTGAAGATCAGTTGG
GTGCACGAGTGGGTTACATCGAACTGGATCTCAACAGCGGTAAGATCCTTGAGAGTTTTCGCCCCGAAGA
ACGTTTTCCAATGATGAGCACTTTTAAAGTTCTGCTATGTGGCGCGGTATTATCCCGTATTGACGCCGGG
CAAGAGCAACTCGGTCGCCGCATACACTATTCTCAGAATGACTTGGTTGAGTACTCACCAGTCACAGAAA
AGCATCTTACGGATGGCATGACAGTAAGAGAATTATGCAGTGCTGCCATAACCATGAGTGATAACACTGC
GGCCAACTTACTTCTGACAACGATCGGAGGACCGAAGGAGCTAACCGCTTTTTTGCACAACATGGGGGAT
CATGTAACTCGCCTTGATCGTTGGGAACCGGAGCTGAATGAAGCCATACCAAACGACGAGCGTGACACCA
CGATGCCTGTAGCGATGGCAACAACGTTGCGCAAACTATTAACTGGCGAACTACTTACTCTAGCTTCCCG
GCAACAATTAATAGACTGGATGGAGGCGGATAAAGTTGCAGGACCACTTCTGCGCTCGGCCCTTCCGGCT
GGCTGGTTTATTGCTGATAAATCCGGAGCCGGTGAGCGTGGTTCTCGCGGTATCATCGCAGCGCTGGGGC
CAGATGGTAAGCCCTCCCGTATCGTAGTTATCTACACGACGGGGAGTCAGGCAACTATGGATGAACGAAA
TAGACAGATCGCTGAGATAGGTGCCTCACTGATTAAGCATTGGTAATGACCATGATTACGCCAAGCTCTA
GCTAGAGGTCGACGGTATACAGACATGATAAGATACATTGATGAGTTTGGACAAACCACAACTAGAATGC
AGTGAAAAAAATGCTTTATTTGTGAAATTTGTGATGCTATTGCTTTATTTGTAACCATTATAAGCTGCAA
TAAACAAGTTGGGGTGGGCGAAGAACTCCAGCATGAGATCCCCGCGCTGGAGGATCATCCAGCCGGCGTC
CCGGAAAACGATTCCGAAGCCCAACCTTTCATAGAAGGCGGCGGTGGAATCGAAATCTCGTAGCACGTGT
CAGGCACCGGGCTTGCGGGTCATGCACCAGGTGCGCGGTCCTTCGGGCACCTCGACGTCGGCGGTGACGG
TGAAGCCGAGCCGCTCGTAGAAGGGGAGGTTGCGGGGCGCGGATGTCTCCAGGAAGGCGGGCACCCCGGC
GCGCTCGGCCGCCTCCACTCCGGGGAGCACGACGGCGCTGCCCAGACCCTTGCCCTGGTGGTCGGGCGAG
ACGCCGACGGTGGCCAGGAACCACGCGGGCTCCTTGGGCCGGTGCGGCGCCAGGAGGCCTTCCATCTGTT
GCTGCGCGGCCAGCCGGGAACCGCTCAACTCGGCCATGCGCGGGCCGATCTCGGCGAACACCGCCCCCGC
TTCGACGCTCTCCGGCGTGGTCCAGACCGCCACCGCGGCGCCGTCGTCCGCGACCCACACCTTGCCGATG
TCGAGCCCGACGCGCGTGAGGAAGAGTTCTTGCAGCTCG
